>Addgene plasmid #183059 | pMM2_10 | addgene full sequence | sequence record 363439 | Addgene NGS Result
GCCGCGTGTTACAACCAATTAACCAATTCTGATTAGAAAAACTCATCGAGCATCAAATGAAACTGCAATT
TATTCATATCAGGATTATCAATACCATATTTTTGAAAAAGCCGTTTCTGTAATGAAGGAGAAAACTCACC
GAGGCAGTTCCATAGGATGGCAAGATCCTGGTATCGGTCTGCGATTCCGACTCGTCCAACATCAATACAA
CCTATTAATTTCCCCTCGTCAAAAATAAGGTTATCAAGTGAGAAATCACCATGAGTGACGACTGAATCCG
GTGAGAATGGCAAAAGCTTATGCATTTCTTTCCAGACTTGTTCAACAGGCCAGCCATTACGCTCGTCATC
AAAATCACTCGCATCAACCAAACCGTTATTCATTCGTGATTGCGCCTGAGCGAGGCGAAATACGCGATCG
CTGTTAAAAGGACAATTACAAACAGGAATCGAATGCAACCGGCGCAGGAACACTGCCAGCGCATCAACAA
TATTTTCACCTGAATCAGGATATTCTTCTAATACCTGGAATGCTGTTTTCCCGGGGATCGCAGTGGTGAG
TAACCATGCATCATCAGGAGTACGGATAAAATGCTTGATGGTCGGAAGAGGCATAAATTCCGTCAGCCAG
TTTAGTCTGACCATCTCATCTGTAACATCATTGGCAACGCTACCTTTGCCATGTTTCAGAAACAACTCTG
GCGCATCGGGCTTCCCATACAATCGATAGATTGTCGCACCTGATTGCCCGACATTATCGCGAGCCCATTT
ATACCCATATAAATCAGCATCCATGTTGGAATTTAATCGCGGCCTGGAGCAAGACGTTTCCCGTTGAATA
TGGCTCATAACACCCCTTGTATTACTGTTTATGTAAGCAGACAGTTTTATTGTTCATGATGATATATTTT
TATCTTGTGCAATGTAACATCAGAGATTTTGAGACACAACGTGGCTTTGTTGAATAAATCGAACTTTTGC
TGAGTTGAAGGATCAGTCATGACCAAAATCCCTTAACGTGAGTTTTCGTTCCACTGAGCGTCAGACCCCG
TAGAAAAGATCAAAGGATCTTCTTGAGATCCTTTTTTTCTGCGCGTAATCTGCTGCTTGCAAACAAAAAA
ACCACCGCTACCAGCGGTGGTTTGTTTGCCGGATCAAGAGCTACCAACTCTTTTTCCGAAGGTAACTGGC
TTCAGCAGAGCGCAGATACCAAATACTGTTCTTCTAGTGTAGCCGTAGTTAGGCCACCACTTCAAGAACT
CTGTAGCACCGCCTACATACCTCGCTCTGCTAATCCTGTTACCAGTGGCTGCTGCCAGTGGCGATAAGTC
GTGTCTTACCGGGTTGGACTCAAGACGATAGTTACCGGATAAGGCGCAGCGGTCGGGCTGAACGGGGGGT
TCGTGCACACAGCCCAGCTTGGAGCGAACGACCTACACCGAACTGAGATACCTACAGCGTGAGCTATGAG
AAAGCGCCACGCTTCCCGAAGGGAGAAAGGCGGACAGGTATCCGGTAAGCGGCAGGGTCGGAACAGGAGA
GCGCACGAGGGAGCTTCCAGGGGGAAACGCCTGGTATCTTTATAGTCCTGTCGGGTTTCGCCACCTCTGA
CTTGAGCGTCGATTTTTGTGATGCTCGTCAGGGGGGCGGAGCCTATGGAAAAACGCCAGCAACGCGGCCT
TTTTACGGTTCCTGGCCTTTTGCTGGCCTTTTGCTCACATGTTCTTTCCTGCGTTATCCCCTGATTCTGT
GGATAACCGTGCGGCCGCCAATTCTAATTGTATCGAGATCACTTTTCGTGATCCGCTAATCAGCGACGGT
CACATTAGGTTTGCCAAGTCAGGGTATGAACCATACGATCAGTTTTCGTGAACCTGGTACGTATATTGTG
GCGTTTGTGTATATTTTCATTCTTTGACAACAATCAATACCAACCTCAAATAGGAAAAGTAATAAGTTTG
GCGTTACACCCCAAAAGACGCCAAACGGATCGAACTTACTCAATAGCAATTAGCGAGACAAAACCTACGT
TAAGACCTGTAACCGATTTATCAAAGCACTCTGCGGTTCTTTCTTGGGAATATTACCTGGACATTTTGTG
CCCTCAAGAAACGAGGCTCTACGAGCCTGTTGGAGCCCCTCAGACATTAGCCGCCACGAATCAAACTTTT
TACGCGATTCGGCCCAAATCAGTTTCTCACAGATCATTCGTAGAGTGAAAAAGCACATCGATTATTTGAT
ACCCCTTTGGGTTAATTACTGTTGAGGTCTTTGCCGTAAGTTCCATCGCTGTCCCTGAATTCGCATCTAG
ACTGAACTGGCCGATAATTGCAGACGAACGCCTTGCAATTAGCTTCTATTACACCTGATGACTGTTTTTC
AATCTTTATGTGATCTTTTTACACCCAATGTGATAAAGTACTAGTAACATGAATACTACTAAACAGATGA
TACTTTAGAGTTTTCATTCCAACACTCAATTGTAAAAATAAGACAATATTATGATTTTTTGGCTGTATAA
CCACATCTATTTAGTAGCAGGGTGACATGCTACTCCCACACAATACTTCGCGCAAGTGGTTTAGTGGTAA
AATCCAACGTTGCCATCGTTGGGCCCCCGGTTCGATTCCGGGCTTGCGCAATTTTTCCCCCTCGCCCTGA
AGGGCGTAACGTTAACGCTTCCGGTAATTTGCGAATAATTTTTCTTCCCATTTCCCCTTTCTTTTCCCTT
TAACATGTGGAGCATAGCAGGCTCTTTACTTTTTTACGCATTCAGACAGTCGGGAGGTCAATTGGTGGTG
CCGGTTGTGGGAAAGAGGTAATTTTATTTCCTTTATTGGACATGATTTCAATAGTCACATTGGGGCAGGA
AAAAGAAAAGGGAGAAAAAAATTCAGTAAAGAAAAAAAATAAGAAAAAGAGAAAAGAAACAAGAGAGGGC
TACAGATTTCTAAATATCCTTTTGCTGCACATTTTTTATTTACCTGCTAATTGGTCTTAGTAATACAGAG
TCGTGCATTTCCACTTTATAAGAAAAAAAAAAGGGATAACAGCACCAGCACTTGATTGAAAACTAGAAAG
TTCACGTTTTATAAGTCCTTTCCGTTCTCTTTATCAGTTATAATAAAAGAGCCAAGACAAAACGTGGCAG
GGAAGCTTTTCCAAGGAAAAGAGGGTTGTAATATTAAACAAAAACCGTAATCAAGCAAAATAAGACCCCG
TGGTTTTTTATCATAGGAAAAGAGTTCTCTGTTGTCACTCTACCATATTTGACAAGAAAAAGGAAACAAA
AGTATAGAAAAAAAAAACCTAAAAAATATATGATGGTCTTGATAAATGGCATAAAGTATGCCTGTGAGAG
GTGCATAAGAGGCCATAGAGTAACAACATGCAATCATACAGATCAACCGCTTATGATGATCAAACCCAAA
GGTAGACCTTCCACTACATGCGACTATTGTAAACAACTTCGAAAAAACAAGAATGCAAATCCTGAAGGTG
TTTGCACGTGTGGCCGGCTAGAGAAGAAAAAACTGGCACAGAAAGCCAAAGAAGAAGCAAGAGCTAAAGC
CAAAGAAAAACAAAGAAAACAGTGTACCTGCGGGACTGATGAGGTTTGCAAATATCATGCTCAAAAGAGA
CATCTAAGAAAGTCCCCTTCAAGTTCTCAAAAGAAAGGAAGATCCATTTCTCGTTCTCAACCAATGTTTG
AAAGGGTATTGTCTTCTACTTCACTTGACAGCAATATGTTATCCGGCCACGGAGCACTATCAGATACCTC
TAGCATACTGACGAGCACATTTTTAGACAGTGAGCCGGGTGTTGGTAAAATTTCAAAAGATTACCATCAT
GTCCCTTCATTGGCCTCCATTTCATCCTTACAATCCTCGCAATCGTTAGATCAAAATTTCAGTATACCAC
AAAGCCCGCCGTTATCTTCAATGTCATTTAATTTTCTCACGGGAAATATCAATGAAACCAACCAAAATCA
CAGTAATCATCAGCATTCAAAATCAGGCAATAACTGGCAAGATAGTTCGGTAAGCTTGCCAGCGAAAGCT
GATTCACGTCTTAACATGATGGATAAAAACAACTCTGTGGGTCTTGACCTATTAGGCCATTCAAAACGAA
TATCGCCGATATCAAACTCTCGTGTGGGCGAAGTTAGCGTTCCGCTAGAAGAATATATTCCTTCTGACAT
TGATGGGGTTGGAAGAGTTACTGATAAAAGCTCTTTGGTCTACGATTGGCCATTTGATGAAAGTATTGAG
AGAAATTTCAGTACAACCGCAACCGCTGCAACTGGTGAAAGTAAGTTCGACATTAACGACAACTGTAATA
GAATTAATAGCAAAAGTTATAGTAAGACTAATAGTATGAATGGAAACGGTATGAACAATAGCAATAATAA
TAATATCAACAGTAATGGCAACGACAAGAACAATAACAACTCTTCTAGACAAGAACATCAAGGAAATGGA
CTATTTGACATGTTTACAGATTCATCGTCGATTTCAACGCTTTCCCGTGCAAACTTATTATTGCAAGAAA
AAATTGGTTCGCAAGAAAACTCTGTCAAACAAGAAAACTATTCGAAAAATCCTCAACTTCGTCATCAATT
AACTTCCAGAAGTAGATCATTTATTCATCATCCGGCAAACGAGTATTTGAAGAATACTTTTGGAAATTCA
CATAGTAATGACATCGGAAAGGGAGTTGAAGTGCTATCTTTGACACCGAGTTTTATGGATATTCCCGAAA
AAGAAAGAGAAACGGAAAGATCGCCATCATCCAATTACATTACTGACAGACCTTTCACTCGAAAACCTAG
ATCTTCTAGCATTGACGTAAACCATAGGTATCCACCTATGGCACCAACAACCGTAGCGACATCTCCCGGT
GCATTGAACAATGCCGTAGCAAGCAATCTCGACGATCAACTGAGTTTAACATCACTAAACTCTCAGCCAT
CATCGATAGCAAATATGATGATGGACCCTTCAAACCTAGCTGAGCAAAGTTCTATTCATTCAGTTCCTCA
GTCAATAAACTCTCCGAGAATGCCTAAAACTGGAAGTCGCCAAGACAAGAACATTCACACTAAGAAGGAA
GAAAGAAATCCGCTAAATAACATACACGATCTGTCACAATTGGAAAATGTACCAGACGAGATGAACCAAA
TGTTCTCCCCACCATTAAAAAGTATGAATAGACCGGATGCCATAAGGGAAAATTCATCTAGTAGTAATTT
CATAATCCAAGGAAATAGCATGATCTCTACGCCTTCCGGAAGGAATGACCTTCCAGATACCTCTCCAATG
AGTAGTATTCAAACAGCGTCACCACCAAGTCAATTACTGACCGATCAAGGATTTGCGGATTTGGATAATT
TCATGTCTTCGTTAGGTTCTGTTTCTAAAGGTGAAGAATTATTCACTGGTGTTGTCCCAATTTTGGTTGA
ATTAGATGGTGATGTTAATGGTCACAAATTTTCTGTCTCCGGTGAAGGTGAAGGTGATGCTACTTACGGT
AAATTGACCTTAAAATTTATTTGTACTACTGGTAAATTGCCAGTTCCATGGCCAACCTTAGTCACTACTT
TATCTTGGGGTGTTCAATGTTTTGCAAGATACCCAGATCATATGAAACAACATGACTTTTTCAAGTCTGC
CATGCCAGAAGGTTATGTTCAAGAAAGAACTATTTTTTTCAAAGATGACGGTAACTACAAGACCAGAGCT
GAAGTCAAGTTTGAAGGTGATACCTTAGTTAATAGAATCGAATTAAAAGGTATTGATTTTAAAGAAGATG
GTAACATTTTAGGTCACAAATTGGAATACAATTATTTCTCTGACAATGTTTACATCACTGCTGACAAACA
AAAGAATGGTATCAAAGCTAACTTCAAAATTAGACACAACATTGAAGATGGTGGTGTTCAATTAGCTGAC
CATTATCAACAAAATACTCCAATTGGTGATGGTCCAGTCTTGTTACCAGACAACCATTACTTATCCACTC
AATCTAAGTTATCCAAAGATCCAAACGAAAAGAGGGACCACATGGTCTTGTTAGAATTTGTTACTGCTGC
TGGTATTACCTTGGGTATGGATGAATTGTACAAAGGATCCTAACTCGAGAGCTTTTGATTAAGCCTTCTA
GTCCAAAAAACACGTTTTTTTGTCATTTATTTCATTTTCTTAGAATAGTTTAGTTTATTCATTTTATAGT
CACGAATGTTTTATGATTCTATATAGGGTTGCAAACAAGCATTTTTCATTTTATGTTAAAACAATTTCAG
GTTTACCTTTTATTCTGCTTGTGGTGACGCGTGTATCCGCCCGCTCTTTTGGTCACCCATGTATGCTGCC
AAACCAGATGTCAACACAGCTACAACGGAGCAATAGGAAAATTCAGTAGTCGATTTCCATGGCGAGGGGC
TATTGGGTAATGTGGCGGCGAGGGCTAAACATTCGGTATCATTGATTCAATGTTCTCACAATGTTCAAAT
TCTCGGATCGGGTATCCCTAATTGGGATCTCTTTCCAGAGGCGAGGGGCTTGATGTGGGATTGAAGACAC
ATGAGTTTTTTTCTCACCGTCGAAACTTTTGCTTACCCGTAAAACATCGGCCATTCGTTGGTTTATTATG
TGACTTTTTTGTGACTTTTTTTTTTGCGAAGTTTTCTCGTCATCCGCGGGGCGAGGGGCGGGCGAAAAAG
TCTCTCACTTTTACCCAATCGGGGCATGTTATGTGGACATGTTATGTGTCCAAGAGACACATGAGCCCAA
AAAGGGTACACTGTCTAAATAGTTTACCCTTTACGAATCGAAACTTCTCGGGCGAGGGGCCGAAAATTAG
CGCAGAAGTTGACGAAAGTTTATACTTTTCCTAATGGAGAGGCTCAGGAGCTGGGCGAGGGGATATTCGT
ACTCTATTGCATCTTCAAACTCCGAAGAATCTCAGGCGAGGGGGAAGCCGGCTTCTCGATGCTACAGTTC
AACATCGATACTTTGAAGAAAGAAAGCGCCTATTATATCTCTTTTACCCTGGCGAGGGGAATTAGGAGGC
GAGGGGAAAAAAGTACCTCACTAAAAAAACCATCATCTCTGAAATATAAAAAGCTTGATAGAGGGTGACG
GCGAGGGGAACTTCTGCTGTGTTCTCTTGGGTTATTGCTCTTATTGAATATGGCGAGGGGTTCTTTCTTG
CTTGTAAAAAATCAGCTCAAAAAACATCTACAGGATTAATCGTCAGTTAAGTAATACAGTAATAGAAATA
TGGTGAGCAAGGGCGAGGAGGATAACATGGCCATCATCAAGGAGTTCATGCGCTTCAAGGTGCACATGGA
GGGCTCCGTGGACGGCCACGAGTTCGAGATCGAGGGCGAGGGCGAGGGCCGCCCCTACGAGGGCACCCAG
ACCGCCAAGCTGAAGGTGACCAAGGGTGGCCCCCTGCCCTTCGCCTGGGACATCCTGTCCCCTCAGTTCA
TGTACGGCTCCAAGGCCTACGTGAAGCACCCCGCCGACATCCCCGACTACTTGAAGCTGTCCTTCCCCGA
GGGCTTCAAGTGGGAGCGCGTGATGAACTTCGAGGACGGCGGCGTGGTGACCGTGACCCAGGACTCCTCC
CTGCAGGACGGCGAGTTCATCTACAAGGTGAAGCTGCGCGGCACCAACTTCCCCTCCGACGGCCCCGTAA
TGCAGAAGAAGACTATGGGCTGGGAGGCCTCCTCCGAGCGGATGTACCCCGAGGACGGCGCCCTGAAGGG
CGAGATCAAGCAGAGGCTGAAGCTGAAGGACGGCGGCCACTACGACGCTGAGGTCAAGACCACCTACAAG
GCCAAGAAGCCCGTGCAGCTGCCCGGCGCCTACAACGTCAACATCAAGTTGGACATCACCTCCCACAACG
AGGACTACACCATCGTGGAACAGTACGAACGCGCCGAGGGCCGCCACTCCACCGGCGGCATGGACGAGCT
GTACAAGTAAATCCTAACTCGAGGCCAATTGGTGCGGCAATTGATAATAACGAAAATGTCTTTTAATGAT
CTGGGTATAATGAGGAATTTTCCGAACGTTTTTACTTTATATATATATATACATGTAACATATATTCTAT
ACGCTATAGAGAAAGGAAATTTTTCAATTAAAAAAAAAATAGAGAAAGAGTTTCACTTCTTGATTATCGC
TAACACTAATGGTTGAAGTACTGCTACTTTAATTTTATGCTGAGCAGTTACAGAGATGTTACGAACCACT
AGTGCACTGCAGTACACGGTTTCCTTGAAATTTTTTTGATTCGGTAATCTCCGAACAGAAGGAAGAACGA
AGGAAGGAGCACAGACTTAGATTGGTATATATACGCATATGTAGTGTTGAAGAAACATGAAATTGCCCAG
TATTCTTAACCCAACTGCACAGAACAAAAACGTGCAGGAAACGAAGATAAATCATGTCGAAAGCTACATA
TAAGGAACGTGCTGCTACTCATCCTAGTCCTGTTGCTGCCAAGCTATTTAATATCATGCACGAAAAGCAA
ACAAACTTGTGTGCTTCATTGGATGTTCGTACCACCAAGGAATTACTGGAGTTAGTTGAAGCATTAGGTC
CCAAAATTTGTTTACTAAAAACACATGTGGATATCTTGACTGATTTTTCCATGGAGGGCACAGTTAAGCC
GCTAAAGGCATTATCCGCCAAGTACAATTTTTTACTCTTCGAGGACAGAAAATTTGCTGACATTGGTAAT
ACAGTCAAATTGCAGTACTCTGCGGGTGTATACAGAATAGCAGAATGGGCAGACATTACGAATGCACACG
GTGTGGTGGGCCCAGGTATTGTTAGCGGTTTGAAGCAGGCGGCAGAAGAAGTAACAAAGGAACCTAGAGG
CCTTTTGATGTTAGCAGAATTGTCATGCAAGGGCTCCCTATCTACTGGAGAATATACTAAGGGTACTGTT
GACATTGCGAAGAGCGACAAAGATTTTGTTATCGGCTTTATTGCTCAAAGAGACATGGGTGGAAGAGATG
AAGGTTACGATTGGTTGATTATGACACCCGGTGTGGGTTTAGATGACAAGGGAGATGCATTGGGTCAACA
GTATAGAACCGTGGATGATGTGGTTTCTACAGGATCTGACATTATTATTGTTGGAAGAGGACTATTTGCA
AAGGGAAGGGATGCTAAGGTAGAGGGTGAACGTTACAGAAAAGCAGGCTGGGAAGCATATTTGAGAAGAT
GCGGCCAGCAAAACTAAAAAACTGTATTATAAGTAAATGCATGTATACTAAACTCACAAATTAGAGCTTC
AATTTAATTATATCAGTTATTACCCGAGTTATCGTGTTGCATCTGCGGCTTTAAATTGATGTATCTCATC
GCAGGCACGGGCAGTACAGTGCCCTGAGCGTAGGGAAAAATGAAAAAAAGGATGTAACTTTTAACATAAT
TCCAGCACGCAGCGATTGGGTATAATGAAGATTGTTAAGTTCAACAACATGTGAAATTCTTAGCTCCGCA
ACTTGCTTGAATTATGAGCTCTAAGATTCAAGAAGTAAATAGGTCATATAATGGAATGATAGTAGTACTT
GATAAAGGAACCATGTGATCTTACGTTGATATGAAAATAATTCTCTCACAGAAGTCAGTTTGTATGACTA
ACATAGAGAGTAATTGCTTTTCGGATAAAATCGCACCTAACAAAGATTACCTTTTGTAAAGCCTCCAGAA
CAGCTATGAATGTTCGTTATTCTACGCACTTTCTTTCATACATCTTGATCCGCCTTTTTTGATGTAGGTT
TTAACGCGGCAAAACATATTAATTTTTCTGATTTGGAAAAATAAAGAGTTAGTTCTGCCCCGAGCG
Features (pLannotate 1.2.2; 10 found; start..end, strand, type, name):
     33..848     -  CDS            KanR: aminoglycoside phosphotransferase; aph(3')-Ia; confers resistance to kanamycin in bacteria or G418 (Geneticin®) in eukaryotes
   1073..1661    +  rep_origin     ori: high-copy-number ColE1/pMB1/pBR322/pUC origin of replication
   2352..2438    +  CDS            YL334_YEAST (fragment): Protein uncertain: Swiss-Prot protein existence level 5. From Saccharomyces cerevisiae (strain ATCC 204508 / S288c) (Baker's yeast).
   2569..2639    +  ncRNA          tRNA: Accession: RF00005 - tRNA
   3323..5404    +  CDS            HAA1: HAA1_YEAST - Experimental evidence at protein level: Swiss-Prot protein existence level 1. Regulates the transcription of a set of genes, many of which encode membrane proteins. Among the genes regulated are YGR138C and YRO2. Does not seem to be dependent on copper. From Saccharomyces cerevisiae (strain ATCC 204508 / S288c) (Baker's yeast).
   5411..6124    +  CDS            mTurquoise2: mTurquoise2 is a basic (constitutively fluorescent) cyan fluorescent protein published in 2012, derived from Aequorea victoria. It is reported to be a rapidly-maturing monomer with very low acid sensitivity.
   6696..6712    +  promoter       chicken β-actin promoter (fragment): contains a 21-bp deletion relative to the standard chicken β-actin promoter
   7280..7989    +  CDS            mCherry (fragment): monomeric derivative of DsRed fluorescent protein (Shaner et al., 2004) mammalian codon-optimized
   8277..8453    +  promoter       URA3 promoter (fragment): S. cerevisiae URA3
   8454..9257    +  CDS            URA3: orotidine-5'-phosphate decarboxylase, required for uracil biosynthesis; S. cerevisiae URA3; yeast auxotrophic marker, counterselectable with 5-fluoroorotic acid (5-FOA)
