[The description below was written by a language model from this plasmid's Addgene catalogue record and pLannotate feature annotations shown in this document.]
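Description:
pMM2_10 is a 9,866 bp yeast integrative construct assembled from MoClo Yeast Toolkit parts and synthesized fragments. It serves as the control for the Haa1-based acetic acid biosensor carried on the companion plasmid pMM2_9. In E. coli it is maintained through a ColE1/pUC-type origin and selected with kanamycin via the aph(3')-Ia gene. The catalogue entry lists it as low copy, although the annotated origin is of the type usually described as high copy. No yeast replication origin is annotated, which fits the stated design: the cassettes are flanked by homology arms for integration into the HO locus of Saccharomyces cerevisiae. Transformants are selected by uracil prototrophy through a URA3 marker with its own promoter, and this marker can be counterselected with 5-FOA.

The payload has two expression units in the same orientation. The first encodes the S. cerevisiae transcription factor Haa1, a regulator involved in the response to acetic acid, fused at its C-terminus to the cyan fluorescent protein mTurquoise2. It is driven by the native HAA1 promoter, so the abundance and localisation of the regulator can be followed optically. The second unit places mCherry under a synthetic promoter designated HREsYGP1p, as the reporter output. The record does not spell out how this promoter differs from the one in pMM2_9 or what exactly makes this version the control. The promoters, terminators and HO flanks are not annotated in the feature table. The short hits to a chicken β-actin promoter fragment, a tRNA and an uncertain yeast ORF are probably incidental matches within promoter or flanking genomic sequence. The cloning field says Gateway, but the MoClo backbone and the primer field's reference to Golden Gate Assembly point to Golden Gate construction.
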