Addgene plasmid #183059: pMM2_10
Purpose: Control for biosensor in pMM2_9: HAA1-mTurquoise2 under HAA1p and mCherry under HREsYGP1p with flanks for genome integration into HO locus
Depositing lab: Yvonne Nygård. Depositing organization: Chalmers University of Technology. Publication: Development of an Haa1-based biosensor for acetic acid sensing in Saccharomyces cerevisiae. Mormino M, Siewers V, Nygard Y. FEMS Yeast Res. 2021 Sep 11;21(6). pii: 6363685. doi: 10.1093/femsyr/foab049. PubMed 34477863.
Backbone
  Vector backbone: MoClo-YTK
  Total vector size (bp): 9866
  Vector type: Yeast Expression, Synthetic Biology
  Selectable markers: URA3
Growth in bacteria
  Bacterial resistance: Kanamycin, 50 μg/mL
  Growth temperature: 37°C
  Growth strain: DH5alpha
  Copy number: Low Copy
Gene/Insert 1
  Gene/Insert name: mCherry
  Species: Synthetic
  Promoter: Synthetic promoter
  Tag / fusion protein: mCherry
  Cloning method: Gateway Cloning
  Sequencing primers: 5′ Golden Gate Assembly
Gene/Insert 2
  Gene/Insert name: HAA1-mTurquoise2
  Species: S. cerevisiae (budding yeast), Synthetic
  Promoter: HAA1
  Tag / fusion protein: mTurquoise2
  Cloning method: Gateway Cloning
  Sequencing primers: 5′ Golden Gate Assembly
Terms and licenses: Academic/Nonprofit Terms; Industry Terms: Not Available to Industry
Depositor comments: Plasmid parts were synthesized or taken from the Yeast MoClo kit.
How to cite: pMM2_10 was a gift from Yvonne Nygård (Addgene plasmid # 183059 ; http://n2t.net/addgene:183059 ; RRID:Addgene_183059)
